Addgene plasmid #203260: B*57:03:01
Purpose: Overexpress HLA allele
Depositing lab: Derin Keskin & Catherine Wu. Depositing organization: Dana-Farber Cancer Institute. Publication: A large peptidome dataset improves HLA class I epitope prediction across most of the human population. Sarkizova S, Klaeger S, Le PM, Li LW, Oliveira G, Keshishian H, Hartigan CR, Zhang W, Braun DA, Ligon KL, Bachireddy P, Zervantonakis IK, Rosenbluth JM, Ouspenskaia T, Law T, Justesen S, Stevens J, Lane WJ, Eisenhaure T, Lan Zhang G, Clauser KR, Hacohen N, Carr SA, Wu CJ, Keskin DB. Nat Biotechnol. 2020 Feb;38(2):199-209. doi: 10.1038/s41587-019-0322-9. Epub 2019 Dec 16. PubMed 31844290.
Backbone
  Vector backbone: pcDNA-3
  Vector type: Mammalian Expression
Growth in bacteria
  Bacterial resistance: Ampicillin, 100 μg/mL
  Growth temperature: 37°C
  Growth strain: NEB Stable
  Copy number: High Copy
Gene/Insert
  Gene/Insert name: B*57:03:01
  Species: H. sapiens (human)
  Entrez Gene: HLA-B (a.k.a. AS, B-4901, HLAB)
  Cloning method: Restriction Enzyme; 5′ cloning site BamHI (unknown if destroyed); 3′ cloning site EcoRI (unknown if destroyed)
  Sequencing primers: 5′ unknown
Terms and licenses: Academic/Nonprofit Terms; Industry Terms: Not Available to Industry
Depositor comments: Shortname from TIGL: K54
How to cite: B*57:03:01 was a gift from Derin Keskin & Catherine Wu (Addgene plasmid # 203260 ; http://n2t.net/addgene:203260 ; RRID:Addgene_203260)
