[The description below was written by a language model from this plasmid's Addgene catalogue record and pLannotate feature annotations shown in this document.]
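Description:
B*57:03:01 is a mammalian expression plasmid built on the pcDNA-3 backbone that carries the coding sequence of the human HLA class I heavy chain allele HLA-B*57:03:01, deposited for overexpression of this single allele. The sequenced construct is about 6.5 kb. It is propagated in E. coli through a high-copy ColE1/pUC-type origin and selected with ampicillin via the β-lactamase gene and its native promoter. An f1 phage origin is also present, along with small backbone remnants (a bom fragment, lac promoter/operator and CAP site, and a lacI fragment) that have no role in expression of the insert.

The HLA-B open reading frame, roughly 1.1 kb and cloned between BamHI and EcoRI sites, sits downstream of the human cytomegalovirus immediate early enhancer and promoter, which drive strong constitutive transcription in mammalian cells, and is followed by the bovine growth hormone polyadenylation signal. A T7 promoter lies just upstream of the insert, a standard pcDNA feature useful for in vitro transcription or sequencing. The annotation shows no epitope tag or reporter fused to the HLA chain. The short "HIV-1 5' LTR" fragment overlapping the end of the CMV promoter, and the small ble fragment after neo, are likely sequence-similarity hits rather than functional elements. A separate cassette, consisting of the SV40 enhancer/early promoter, the neomycin phosphotransferase gene and the SV40 poly(A) signal, allows G418 selection of stably transfected cells.

The associated publication describes a large HLA class I peptidome dataset for epitope prediction, which suggests use in expressing individual alleles to profile their bound peptides, although the record itself states only overexpression as the purpose.
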