Features (pLannotate 1.2.2; 20 found; start..end, strand, type, name):
     28..80      -  misc_feature   bom (fragment): basis of mobility region from pBR322
    235..614     +  enhancer       CMV enhancer: human cytomegalovirus immediate early enhancer
    615..818     +  promoter       CMV promoter: human cytomegalovirus (CMV) immediate early promoter
    814..847     +  LTR            5' LTR (truncated) (fragment): truncated 5' long terminal repeat (LTR) from HIV-1
    863..881     +  promoter       T7 promoter: promoter for bacteriophage T7 RNA polymerase
    935..2020    +  CDS            HLA-B: HLAB_HUMAN - Also known as HLAB. Experimental evidence at protein level: Swiss-Prot protein existence level 1. Allele B*67:01: Displays peptides sharing a common signature motif, namely a Pro residue at position 2 and Leu anchor residue at the C-terminus. From Homo sapiens (Human).
   2100..2324    +  polyA_signal   bGH poly(A) signal: bovine growth hormone polyadenylation signal
   2328..2349    +  promoter       SV40 promoter (fragment): SV40 enhancer and early promoter
   2370..2798    +  rep_origin     f1 ori (sequence partly withheld): f1 bacteriophage origin of replication; arrow indicates direction of (+) strand synthesis
   2812..3141    +  promoter       SV40 promoter: SV40 enhancer and early promoter
   3208..3999    +  CDS            neo: KKA2_KLEPN - Also known as kan, nptII. Experimental evidence at protein level: Swiss-Prot protein existence level 1. Resistance to kanamycin, neomycin, paromomycin, ribostamycin, butirosin and gentamicin B. From Klebsiella pneumoniae.
   4023..4181    +  CDS            ble (fragment): BLE_KLEPN - Experimental evidence at protein level: Swiss-Prot protein existence level 1. Binding protein with a strong affinity to the bleomycin family of antibiotics. Binds to CL990; an antimitotic-antibiotic compound. From Klebsiella pneumoniae.
   4176..4297    +  polyA_signal   SV40 poly(A) signal: SV40 polyadenylation signal
   4370..4386    -  protein_bind   lac operator: The lac repressor binds to the lac operator to inhibit transcription in E. coli. This inhibition can be relieved by adding lactose or isopropyl-β-D-thiogalactopyranoside (IPTG). lac repressor encoded by lacI
   4394..4424    -  promoter       lac promoter: promoter for the E. coli lac operon
   4439..4460    -  protein_bind   CAP binding site: CAP binding activates transcription in the presence of cAMP. E. coli catabolite activator protein
   4473..4565    -  CDS            lacI (fragment): lac repressor; lacI; The lac repressor binds to the lac operator to inhibit transcription in E. coli. This inhibition can be relieved by adding lactose or isopropyl-β-D-thiogalactopyranoside (IPTG).
   4748..5336    -  rep_origin     ori: high-copy-number ColE1/pMB1/pBR322/pUC origin of replication
   5507..6367    -  CDS            AmpR: β-lactamase; bla; confers resistance to ampicillin, carbenicillin, and related antibiotics
   6368..6472    -  promoter       AmpR promoter: bla
>Addgene plasmid #203260 | B*57:03:01 | addgene full sequence | sequence record 399799 | Addgene NGS Result
GACGGATCGGGAGATCTCCCGATCCCCTATGGTGCACTCTCAGTACAATCTGCTCTGATGCCGCATAGTT
AAGCCAGTATCTGCTCCCTGCTTGTGTGTTGGAGGTCGCTGAGTAGTGCGCGAGCAAAATTTAAGCTACA
ACAAGGCAAGGCTTGACCGACAATTGCATGAAGAATCTGCTTAGGGTTAGGCGTTTTGCGCTGCTTCGCG
ATGTACGGGCCAGATATACGCGTTGACATTGATTATTGACTAGTTATTAATAGTAATCAATTACGGGGTC
ATTAGTTCATAGCCCATATATGGAGTTCCGCGTTACATAACTTACGGTAAATGGCCCGCCTGGCTGACCG
CCCAACGACCCCCGCCCATTGACGTCAATAATGACGTATGTTCCCATAGTAACGCCAATAGGGACTTTCC
ATTGACGTCAATGGGTGGAGTATTTACGGTAAACTGCCCACTTGGCAGTACATCAAGTGTATCATATGCC
AAGTACGCCCCCTATTGACGTCAATGACGGTAAATGGCCCGCCTGGCATTATGCCCAGTACATGACCTTA
TGGGACTTTCCTACTTGGCAGTACATCTACGTATTAGTCATCGCTATTACCATGGTGATGCGGTTTTGGC
AGTACATCAATGGGCGTGGATAGCGGTTTGACTCACGGGGATTTCCAAGTCTCCACCCCATTGACGTCAA
TGGGAGTTTGTTTTGGCACCAAAATCAACGGGACTTTCCAAAATGTCGTAACAACTCCGCCCCATTGACG
CAAATGGGCGGTAGGCGTGTACGGTGGGAGGTCTATATAAGCAGAGCTCTCTGGCTAACTAGAGAACCCA
CTGCTTACTGGCTTATCGAAATTAATACGACTCACTATAGGGAGACCCAAGCTGGCTAGCGTTTAAACTT
AAGCTTGGTACCGAGCTCGGATCCATGCGGGTCACGGCACCCCGAACCGTCCTCCTGCTGCTCTGGGGGG
CAGTGGCCCTGACCGAGACCTGGGCCGGCTCCCACTCCATGAGGTATTTCTACACCGCCATGTCCCGGCC
CGGCCGCGGGGAGCCCCGCTTCATCGCAGTGGGCTACGTGGACGACACCCAGTTCGTGAGGTTCGACAGC
GACGCCGCGAGTCCGAGGATGGCGCCCCGGGCGCCATGGATAGAGCAGGAGGGGCCGGAGTATTGGGACG
GGGAGACACGGAACATGAAGGCCTCCGCGCAGACTTACCGAGAGAACCTGCGGATCGCGCTCCGCTACTA
CAACCAGAGCGAGGCCGGGTCTCACATCATCCAGGTGATGTATGGCTGCGACGTGGGGCCGGACGGGCGC
CTCCTCCGCGGGCATAACCAGTACGCCTACGACGGCAAGGATTACATCGCCCTGAACGAGGACCTGAGCT
CCTGGACCGCGGCGGACACGGCGGCTCAGATCACCCAGCGCAAGTGGGAGGCGGCCCGTGTGGCGGAGCA
GCTGAGAGCCTACCTGGAGGGCCTGTGCGTGGAGTGGCTCCGCAGATACCTGGAGAACGGGAAGGAGACG
CTGCAGCGCGCGGACCCCCCAAAGACACATGTGACCCACCACCCCATCTCTGACCATGAGGCCACCCTGA
GGTGCTGGGCCCTGGGCTTCTACCCTGCGGAGATCACACTGACCTGGCAGCGGGATGGCGAGGACCAAAC
TCAGGACACCGAGCTTGTGGAGACCAGACCAGCAGGAGATAGAACCTTCCAGAAGTGGGCAGCTGTGGTG
GTGCCTTCTGGAGAAGAGCAGAGATACACATGCCATGTACAGCATGAGGGGCTGCCAAAGCCCCTCACCC
TGAGATGGGAGCCATCTTCCCAATCCACCGTCCCCATCGTGGGCATTGTTGCTGGCCTGGCTGTCCTAGC
AGTTGTGGTCATCGGAGCTGTGGTCGCTGCTGTGATGTGTAGGAGGAAGAGCTCAGGTGGAAAAGGAGGG
AGCTACTCTCAGGCTGCGTGCAGCGACAGTGCCCAGGGCTCTGATGTGTCTCTCACAGCTTGAGAATTCT
GCAGATATCCAGCACAGTGGCGGCCGCTCGAGTCTAGAGGGCCCGTTTAAACCCGCTGATCAGCCTCGAC
TGTGCCTTCTAGTTGCCAGCCATCTGTTGTTTGCCCCTCCCCCGTGCCTTCCTTGACCCTGGAAGGTGCC
ACTCCCACTGTCCTTTCCTAATAAAATGAGGAAATTGCATCGCATTGTCTGAGTAGGTGTCATTCTATTC
TGGGGGGTGGGGTGGGGCAGGACAGCAAGGGGGAGGATTGGGAAGACAATAGCAGGCATGCTGGGGATGC
GGTGGGCTCTATGGCTTCTGAGGCGGAAAGAACCAGCTGGGGCTCTAGGGGGTATCCCC
[124 nt withheld, positions 2370-2493]
C
[91 nt withheld, positions 2495-2585]
A
[49 nt withheld, positions 2587-2635]
CCTTTGACGTTGGAGTCCACGTTCTTT
[37 nt withheld, positions 2663-2699]
ACCCTATCTCGGTCTATTCTTTTGATTTATAAGGGATTTTGCCGATTTCGGCCTATTGGTTAAAAAATGA
GCTGATTTAACAAAAATTTAACGCGAATTAATTCTGTGGAATGTGTGTCAGTTAGGGTGTGGAAAGTCCC
CAGGCTCCCCAGCAGGCAGAAGTATGCAAAGCATGCATCTCAATTAGTCAGCAACCAGGTGTGGAAAGTC
CCCAGGCTCCCCAGCAGGCAGAAGTATGCAAAGCATGCATCTCAATTAGTCAGCAACCATAGTCCCGCCC
CTAACTCCGCCCATCCCGCCCCTAACTCCGCCCAGTTCCGCCCATTCTCCGCCCCATGGCTGACTAATTT
TTTTTATTTATGCAGAGGCCGAGGCCGCCTCTGCCTCTGAGCTATTCCAGAAGTAGTGAGGAGGCTTTTT
TGGAGGCCTAGGCTTTTGCAAAAAGCTCCCGGGAGCTTGTATATCCATTTTCGGATCTGATCAAGAGACA
GGATGAGGATCGTTTCGCATGATTGAACAAGATGGATTGCACGCAGGTTCTCCGGCCGCTTGGGTGGAGA
GGCTATTCGGCTATGACTGGGCACAACAGACAATCGGCTGCTCTGATGCCGCCGTGTTCCGGCTGTCAGC
GCAGGGGCGCCCGGTTCTTTTTGTCAAGACCGACCTGTCCGGTGCCCTGAATGAACTGCAGGACGAGGCA
GCGCGGCTATCGTGGCTGGCCACGACGGGCGTTCCTTGCGCAGCTGTGCTCGACGTTGTCACTGAAGCGG
GAAGGGACTGGCTGCTATTGGGCGAAGTGCCGGGGCAGGATCTCCTGTCATCTCACCTTGCTCCTGCCGA
GAAAGTATCCATCATGGCTGATGCAATGCGGCGGCTGCATACGCTTGATCCGGCTACCTGCCCATTCGAC
CACCAAGCGAAACATCGCATCGAGCGAGCACGTACTCGGATGGAAGCCGGTCTTGTCGATCAGGATGATC
TGGACGAAGAGCATCAGGGGCTCGCGCCAGCCGAACTGTTCGCCAGGCTCAAGGCGCGCATGCCCGACGG
CGAGGATCTCGTCGTGACCCATGGCGATGCCTGCTTGCCGAATATCATGGTGGAAAATGGCCGCTTTTCT
GGATTCATCGACTGTGGCCGGCTGGGTGTGGCGGACCGCTATCAGGACATAGCGTTGGCTACCCGTGATA
TTGCTGAAGAGCTTGGCGGCGAATGGGCTGACCGCTTCCTCGTGCTTTACGGTATCGCCGCTCCCGATTC
GCAGCGCATCGCCTTCTATCGCCTTCTTGACGAGTTCTTCTGAGCGGGACTCTGGGGTTCGAAATGACCG
ACCAAGCGACGCCCAACCTGCCATCACGAGATTTCGATTCCACCGCCGCCTTCTATGAAAGGTTGGGCTT
CGGAATCGTTTTCCGGGACGCCGGCTGGATGATCCTCCAGCGCGGGGATCTCATGCTGGAGTTCTTCGCC
CACCCCAACTTGTTTATTGCAGCTTATAATGGTTACAAATAAAGCAATAGCATCACAAATTTCACAAATA
AAGCATTTTTTTCACTGCATTCTAGTTGTGGTTTGTCCAAACTCATCAATGTATCTTATCATGTCTGTAT
ACCGTCGACCTCTAGCTAGAGCTTGGCGTAATCATGGTCATAGCTGTTTCCTGTGTGAAATTGTTATCCG
CTCACAATTCCACACAACATACGAGCCGGAAGCATAAAGTGTAAAGCCTGGGGTGCCTAATGAGTGAGCT
AACTCACATTAATTGCGTTGCGCTCACTGCCCGCTTTCCAGTCGGGAAACCTGTCGTGCCAGCTGCATTA
ATGAATCGGCCAACGCGCGGGGAGAGGCGGTTTGCGTATTGGGCGCTCTTCCGCTTCCTCGCTCACTGAC
TCGCTGCGCTCGGTCGTTCGGCTGCGGCGAGCGGTATCAGCTCACTCAAAGGCGGTAATACGGTTATCCA
CAGAATCAGGGGATAACGCAGGAAAGAACATGTGAGCAAAAGGCCAGCAAAAGGCCAGGAACCGTAAAAA
GGCCGCGTTGCTGGCGTTTTTCCATAGGCTCCGCCCCCCTGACGAGCATCACAAAAATCGACGCTCAAGT
CAGAGGTGGCGAAACCCGACAGGACTATAAAGATACCAGGCGTTTCCCCCTGGAAGCTCCCTCGTGCGCT
CTCCTGTTCCGACCCTGCCGCTTACCGGATACCTGTCCGCCTTTCTCCCTTCGGGAAGCGTGGCGCTTTC
TCATAGCTCACGCTGTAGGTATCTCAGTTCGGTGTAGGTCGTTCGCTCCAAGCTGGGCTGTGTGCACGAA
CCCCCCGTTCAGCCCGACCGCTGCGCCTTATCCGGTAACTATCGTCTTGAGTCCAACCCGGTAAGACACG
ACTTATCGCCACTGGCAGCAGCCACTGGTAACAGGATTAGCAGAGCGAGGTATGTAGGCGGTGCTACAGA
GTTCTTGAAGTGGTGGCCTAACTACGGCTACACTAGAAGAACAGTATTTGGTATCTGCGCTCTGCTGAAG
CCAGTTACCTTCGGAAAAAGAGTTGGTAGCTCTTGATCCGGCAAACAAACCACCGCTGGTAGCGGTGGTT
TTTTTGTTTGCAAGCAGCAGATTACGCGCAGAAAAAAAGGATCTCAAGAAGATCCTTTGATCTTTTCTAC
GGGGTCTGACGCTCAGTGGAACGAAAACTCACGTTAAGGGATTTTGGTCATGAGATTATCAAAAAGGATC
TTCACCTAGATCCTTTTAAATTAAAAATGAAGTTTTAAATCAATCTAAAGTATATATGAGTAAACTTGGT
CTGACAGTTACCAATGCTTAATCAGTGAGGCACCTATCTCAGCGATCTGTCTATTTCGTTCATCCATAGT
TGCCTGACTCCCCGTCGTGTAGATAACTACGATACGGGAGGGCTTACCATCTGGCCCCAGTGCTGCAATG
ATACCGCGAGACCCACGCTCACCGGCTCCAGATTTATCAGCAATAAACCAGCCAGCCGGAAGGGCCGAGC
GCAGAAGTGGTCCTGCAACTTTATCCGCCTCCATCCAGTCTATTAATTGTTGCCGGGAAGCTAGAGTAAG
TAGTTCGCCAGTTAATAGTTTGCGCAACGTTGTTGCCATTGCTACAGGCATCGTGGTGTCACGCTCGTCG
TTTGGTATGGCTTCATTCAGCTCCGGTTCCCAACGATCAAGGCGAGTTACATGATCCCCCATGTTGTGCA
AAAAAGCGGTTAGCTCCTTCGGTCCTCCGATCGTTGTCAGAAGTAAGTTGGCCGCAGTGTTATCACTCAT
GGTTATGGCAGCACTGCATAATTCTCTTACTGTCATGCCATCCGTAAGATGCTTTTCTGTGACTGGTGAG
TACTCAACCAAGTCATTCTGAGAATAGTGTATGCGGCGACCGAGTTGCTCTTGCCCGGCGTCAATACGGG
ATAATACCGCGCCACATAGCAGAACTTTAAAAGTGCTCATCATTGGAAAACGTTCTTCGGGGCGAAAACT
CTCAAGGATCTTACCGCTGTTGAGATCCAGTTCGATGTAACCCACTCGTGCACCCAACTGATCTTCAGCA
TCTTTTACTTTCACCAGCGTTTCTGGGTGAGCAAAAACAGGAAGGCAAAATGCCGCAAAAAAGGGAATAA
GGGCGACACGGAAATGTTGAATACTCATACTCTTCCTTTTTCAATATTATTGAAGCATTTATCAGGGTTA
TTGTCTCATGAGCGGATACATATTTGAATGTATTTAGAAAAATAAACAAATAGGGGTTCCGCGCACATTT
CCCCGAAAAGTGCCACCTGACGTC
