>Addgene plasmid #203260 | B*57:03:01 | depositor partial sequence | sequence record 394190 | HLA:HLA00383 B*57:03:01:01 1089 bp (K54)
ATGCGGGTCACGGCACCCCGAACCGTCCTCCTGCTGCTCTGGGGGGCAGTGGCCCTGACCGAGACCTGGG
CCGGCTCCCACTCCATGAGGTATTTCTACACCGCCATGTCCCGGCCCGGCCGCGGGGAGCCCCGCTTCAT
CGCAGTGGGCTACGTGGACGACACCCAGTTCGTGAGGTTCGACAGCGACGCCGCGAGTCCGAGGATGGCG
CCCCGGGCGCCATGGATAGAGCAGGAGGGGCCGGAGTATTGGGACGGGGAGACACGGAACATGAAGGCCT
CCGCGCAGACTTACCGAGAGAACCTGCGGATCGCGCTCCGCTACTACAACCAGAGCGAGGCCGGGTCTCA
CATCATCCAGGTGATGTATGGCTGCGACGTGGGGCCGGACGGGCGCCTCCTCCGCGGGCATAACCAGTAC
GCCTACGACGGCAAGGATTACATCGCCCTGAACGAGGACCTGAGCTCCTGGACCGCGGCGGACACGGCGG
CTCAGATCACCCAGCGCAAGTGGGAGGCGGCCCGTGTGGCGGAGCAGCTGAGAGCCTACCTGGAGGGCCT
GTGCGTGGAGTGGCTCCGCAGATACCTGGAGAACGGGAAGGAGACGCTGCAGCGCGCGGACCCCCCAAAG
ACACATGTGACCCACCACCCCATCTCTGACCATGAGGCCACCCTGAGGTGCTGGGCCCTGGGCTTCTACC
CTGCGGAGATCACACTGACCTGGCAGCGGGATGGCGAGGACCAAACTCAGGACACCGAGCTTGTGGAGAC
CAGACCAGCAGGAGATAGAACCTTCCAGAAGTGGGCAGCTGTGGTGGTGCCTTCTGGAGAAGAGCAGAGA
TACACATGCCATGTACAGCATGAGGGGCTGCCAAAGCCCCTCACCCTGAGATGGGAGCCATCTTCCCAAT
CCACCGTCCCCATCGTGGGCATTGTTGCTGGCCTGGCTGTCCTAGCAGTTGTGGTCATCGGAGCTGTGGT
CGCTGCTGTGATGTGTAGGAGGAAGAGCTCAGGTGGAAAAGGAGGGAGCTACTCTCAGGCTGCGTGCAGC
GACAGTGCCCAGGGCTCTGATGTGTCTCTCACAGCTTGA
